Addgene plasmid #67056: pCellFree_G03 IFNG
Purpose: Standard for cell-free expression benchmarking.
Depositing lab: Kirill Alexandrov. Depositing organization: University of Queensland. Publication: Performance benchmarking of four cell-free protein expression systems. Gagoski D, Polinkovsky ME, Mureev S, Kunert A, Johnston W, Gambin Y, Alexandrov K. Biotechnol Bioeng. 2015 Aug 24. doi: 10.1002/bit.25814. PubMed 26301602.
Backbone
  Vector backbone: pCellFree_G03
  Vector type: Cell-free expression
Growth in bacteria
  Bacterial resistance: Ampicillin, 100 μg/mL
  Growth temperature: 37°C
  Growth strain: DH5alpha
  Copy number: High Copy
Gene/Insert
  Gene/Insert name: IFNG (alt name: Interferon gamma)
  Species: H. sapiens (human)
  Entrez Gene: IFNG (a.k.a. IFG, IFI, IMD69)
  Promoter: T7
  Tag / fusion protein: His (N terminal on backbone); EGFP (N terminal on backbone)
  Cloning method: Gateway Cloning
  Sequencing primers: 5′ EGFP-C; 3′ T7 terminal
Terms and licenses: Academic/Nonprofit Terms; Industry Terms: Not Available to Industry
How to cite: pCellFree_G03 IFNG was a gift from Kirill Alexandrov (Addgene plasmid # 67056 ; http://n2t.net/addgene:67056 ; RRID:Addgene_67056)
