[The description below was written by a language model from this plasmid's Addgene catalogue record and the feature table of its GenBank file.]
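Description:
pCellFree_G03 IFNG is a cell-free expression plasmid carrying human interferon gamma (IFNG) in the pCellFree_G03 backbone. It is maintained in E. coli as a high-copy plasmid under ampicillin selection. The open reading frame was introduced by Gateway recombination and is transcribed from a bacteriophage T7 promoter, so the template can be used in coupled transcription–translation reactions supplied with T7 RNA polymerase. The backbone contributes an N-terminal His tag followed by EGFP, giving a His-EGFP-IFNG fusion in which the fluorescent protein serves as a readout of product yield and integrity and the histidine tag allows affinity capture.

Only two partial sequence reads are held for this plasmid, not the full sequence. One covers the insert region in reverse orientation. It shows attB1 and attB2 Gateway sites flanking a segment of roughly 500 bp where the insert would lie, although the IFNG coding sequence itself is not annotated. A human rhinovirus 3C/PreScission protease site sits immediately upstream of attB1, next to the end of EGFP (marked by the EGFP-C primer site), so the tags could be cleaved from the interferon moiety. The other read covers the T7 promoter, an 8xHis tag downstream of it, and, in the opposite orientation, the AmpR promoter and the start of the bla gene. The origin of replication, any translation-initiation leader between promoter and tag, and the terminator are not annotated in these fragments, although the listed 3′ sequencing primer implies a T7 terminator region.

The construct was deposited as a standard for benchmarking cell-free protein expression, as part of a comparison of four cell-free systems.
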