LOCUS       Exported 776 bp ds-DNA linear SYN 14-JUN-2021
DEFINITION  Standard for cell-free expression benchmarking..
ACCESSION   .
VERSION     .
KEYWORDS    pCellFree_G03 IFNG
SOURCE      synthetic DNA construct
  ORGANISM  synthetic DNA construct
REFERENCE   1 (bases 1 to 776)
  AUTHORS   Gagoski D, Polinkovsky ME, Mureev S, Kunert A, Johnston W, Gambin Y,
            Alexandrov K
  TITLE     Performance benchmarking of four cell-free protein expression
            systems.
  JOURNAL   Biotechnol Bioeng. 2015 Aug 24. doi: 10.1002/bit.25814.
  PUBMED    26301602
REFERENCE   2 (bases 1 to 776)
  AUTHORS   .
  TITLE     Direct Submission
  JOURNAL   Exported Jun 14, 2021 from SnapGene Server 1.1.58
            http://www.snapgene.com
FEATURES             Location/Qualifiers
     source          1..776
                     /organism="synthetic DNA construct"
                     /mol_type="other DNA"
     CDS             complement(12..35)
                     /codon_start=1
                     /product="8xHis affinity tag"
                     /label=8xHis
                     /translation="HHHHHHHH"
     primer_bind     complement(178..197)
                     /label=T7
                     /note="T7 promoter, forward primer"
     promoter        complement(179..197)
                     /label=T7 promoter
                     /note="promoter for bacteriophage T7 RNA polymerase"
     promoter        229..333
                     /gene="bla"
                     /label=AmpR promoter
     primer_bind     complement(552..571)
                     /label=Amp-R
                     /note="Ampicillin resistance gene, reverse primer"
ORIGIN
        1 ttgcttgtgc cgtggtgatg gtggtgatgg tggtgaccag aggtgcccat ggtttcactt
       61 acgtgtttaa tgtctttaca gactttatac attactgtca tggttaaata aaataaaata
      121 aaataaaata aaataaaata aaataaaata aaataaaata aaataaactt aagatgtccc
      181 tatagtgagt cgtattagac gtcaggtggc acttttcggg gaaatgtgcg cggaacccct
      241 atttgtttat ttttctaaat acattcaaat atgtatccgc tcatgagaca ataaccctga
      301 taaatgcttc aataatattg aaaaaggaag agtatgagta ttcaacattt ccgtgtcgcc
      361 cttattccct tttttgcggc attttgcctt cctgtttttg ctcacccaga aacgctggtg
      421 aaagtaaaag atgctgaaga tcagttgggt gcacgagtgg gttacatcga actggatctc
      481 aacagcggta agatccttga gagttttcgc cccgaagaac gttttccaat gatgagcact
      541 tttaaagttc tgctatgtgg cgcggtatta tcccgtattg acgccgggca agagcaactc
      601 ggtcgccgca tacactattc tcagaatgac ttggttgagt actcaccagt cacagaaaag
      661 catcttacgg atggcatgac agtaagagaa ttatgcagtg ctgccataac catgagtgat
      721 aacactgcgg ccaacttact tctgacaacg atcggaggac cgaaggagct aaccgc
//
