LOCUS       Exported 979 bp ds-DNA linear SYN 14-JUN-2021
DEFINITION  Standard for cell-free expression benchmarking..
ACCESSION   .
VERSION     .
KEYWORDS    pCellFree_G03 IFNG
SOURCE      synthetic DNA construct
  ORGANISM  synthetic DNA construct
REFERENCE   1 (bases 1 to 979)
  AUTHORS   Gagoski D, Polinkovsky ME, Mureev S, Kunert A, Johnston W, Gambin Y,
            Alexandrov K
  TITLE     Performance benchmarking of four cell-free protein expression
            systems.
  JOURNAL   Biotechnol Bioeng. 2015 Aug 24. doi: 10.1002/bit.25814.
  PUBMED    26301602
REFERENCE   2 (bases 1 to 979)
  AUTHORS   .
  TITLE     Direct Submission
  JOURNAL   Exported Jun 14, 2021 from SnapGene Server 1.1.58
            http://www.snapgene.com
FEATURES             Location/Qualifiers
     source          1..979
                     /organism="synthetic DNA construct"
                     /mol_type="other DNA"
     protein_bind    164..188
                     /gene="mutant version of attB"
                     /label=attB2
                     /bound_moiety="BP Clonase(TM)"
                     /note="recombination site for the Gateway(R) BP reaction"
     protein_bind    complement(687..711)
                     /gene="mutant version of attB"
                     /label=attB1
                     /bound_moiety="BP Clonase(TM)"
                     /note="recombination site for the Gateway(R) BP reaction"
     CDS             complement(712..735)
                     /codon_start=1
                     /product="recognition and cleavage site for human
                     rhinovirus 3C and PreScission proteases"
                     /label=HRV 3C site
                     /translation="LEVLFQGP"
     primer_bind     complement(778..799)
                     /label=EGFP-C
                     /note="EGFP, forward primer"
ORIGIN
        1 ccacgcgtac ccaacacacg gacacatgca cgaacacgca tgcagagaga tcatacatca
       61 tctatagaga agtacacgta aaagtaagac tcgtcgtctg ccagctacaa ccgagaaggc
      121 gacgtgaaag gaacaagaaa ggaggaggag ggcggccgct tacaccactt tgtacaagaa
      181 agttgggtac tgggatgctc ttcgacctcg aaacagcatc tgactccttt ttcgcttccc
      241 tgttttagct gctggcgaca gttcagccat cacttggatg agttcatgta ttgctttgcg
      301 ttggacattc aagtcagtta ccgaataatt agtcagcttt tcgaagtcat ctcgtttctt
      361 tttgttgcta ttgaaaaact tgacattcat gtcttccttg atggtctcca cactcttttg
      421 gatgctctgg tcatctttaa agtttttaaa aagtttgaag taaaaggaga caatttggct
      481 ctgcattatt tttctgtcac tctcctcttt ccaattcttc aaaatgccta agaaaagagt
      541 tccattatcc gctacatctg aatgacctgc attaaaatat ttcttaaggt tttctgcttc
      601 ttttacatat gggtcctggc agtaacagcc aagagaaccc aaaacgatgc agagctgaaa
      661 agccaagata taacttgtat atttcatgcc aacttttttg tacaaacttg tcggaccctg
      721 gaagagcacc tccagcttgt atagctcgtc catgccgaga gtgatcccgg cggcggtcac
      781 gaactccagc aggaccatgt gatcgcgctt ctcgttgggg tctttgctca gggcggactg
      841 ggtgctcagg tagtggttgt cgggcagcag cacggggccg tcgccgatgg gggtgttctg
      901 ctggtagtgg tcggcgagct gcacgctgcc gtcctcgatg ttgtggcgga tcttgaagtt
      961 caccttgatg ccgttcttc
//
